>Addgene plasmid #60824 | pET15b-ITPA | depositor full sequence | sequence record 97879 | pET15b-ITPA sequence 6316 bps
TTCTCATGTTTGACAGCTTATCATCGATAAGCTTTAATGCGGTAGTTTATCACAGTTAAATTGCTAACGC
AGTCAGGCACCGTGTATGAAATCTAACAATGCGCTCATCGTCATCCTCGGCACCGTCACCCTGGATGCTG
TAGGCATAGGCTTGGTTATGCCGGTACTGCCGGGCCTCTTGCGGGATATCCGGATATAGTTCCTCCTTTC
AGCAAAAAACCCCTCAAGACCCGTTTAGAGGCCCCAAGGGGTTATGCTAGTTATTGCTCAGCGGTGGCAG
CAGCCAACTCAGCTTCCTTTCGGGCTTTGTTAGCAGCCGGATCCTCGAGCATATGCTCCTCCAGCTGCAG
AAGTCAAGCTGCCAAACTGCCAAAGTACTCCTGCAGCTCCAGCAGGGCCCGGAAGCGATGGGAGACAGCG
TTCTTCTCCGCCTTAGGCATCTCTGCGTACGTCTGCTCATATCCATCAGGCTGAAAGCAGGGGTCCCAGC
CAAAGTCCTGGCAGCCTCTGGGTGCCACGATCCGGCCCGAGGTCCGGCCCCTGAACAGGCGCACGGGCTG
GCTTGGGTCCCCGGTGCTGAGTGCAAACGTGCAGAGCGCATAGGCTGACTTGTCCTCGAACCCGGCCAGG
AGCTGGTGGAGACCTTCAGGCTTTAACTTCTCCAGAAACCACTTTATGTAGGGGCCGGGGAGCCCTCCAA
GGGCATTGAAGCACAGACAAGTGTCCTCAACCAGCACGGGCCCCTGTACCTGGCGAACTGCCTCCTGACA
TTTCTGTATGGAAATCTCATCCGGCTCCCCCTGGTACTCCGGCAGGTCAATTTTCTGTGCCACCAAAGTG
CATGGAAACTTATCTCCTAGAATCTGAACGACCTCCTCCAGCTTCTTGGCGTTCCCCGTTACAAACACGA
TCTTCTTCCCCACCAATGAGGCCGCCATATGGCTGCCGCGCGGCACCAGGCCGCTGCTGTGATGATGATG
ATGATGGCTGCTGCCCATGGTATATCTCCTTCTTAAAGTTAAACCAAAATTATTTTCTAGAGGGGAATTG
TTATCCGCTCACAATTCCCCTATAGTGAGTCGTATTAATTTCGCGGGATCGAGATCTCGATCCTCTACGC
CGGACGCATCGTGGCCGGCATCACCGGCGCCACAGGTGCGGTTGCTGGCGCCTATATCGCCGACATCACC
GATGGGGAAGATCGGGCTCGCCACTTCGGGCTCATGAGCGCTTGTTTCGGCGTGGGTATGGTGGCAGGCC
CCGTGGCCGGGGGACTGTTGGGCGCCATCTCCTTGCATGCACCATTCCTTGCGGCGGCGGTGCTCAACGG
CCTCAACCTACTACTGGGCTGCTTCCTAATGCAGGAGTCGCATAAGGGAGAGCGTCGAGATCCCGGACAC
CATCGAATGGCGCAAAACCTTTCGCGGTATGGCATGATAGCGCCCGGAAGAGAGTCAATTCAGGGTGGTG
AATGTGAAACCAGTAACGTTATACGATGTCGCAGAGTATGCCGGTGTCTCTTATCAGACCGTTTCCCGCG
TGGTGAACCAGGCCAGCCACGTTTCTGCGAAAACGCGGGAAAAAGTGGAAGCGGCGATGGCGGAGCTGAA
TTACATTCCCAACCGCGTGGCACAACAACTGGCGGGCAAACAGTCGTTGCTGATTGGCGTTGCCACCTCC
AGTCTGGCCCTGCACGCGCCGTCGCAAATTGTCGCGGCGATTAAATCTCGCGCCGATCAACTGGGTGCCA
GCGTGGTGGTGTCGATGGTAGAACGAAGCGGCGTCGAAGCCTGTAAAGCGGCGGTGCACAATCTTCTCGC
GCAACGCGTCAGTGGGCTGATCATTAACTATCCGCTGGATGACCAGGATGCCATTGCTGTGGAAGCTGCC
TGCACTAATGTTCCGGCGTTATTTCTTGATGTCTCTGACCAGACACCCATCAACAGTATTATTTTCTCCC
ATGAAGACGGTACGCGACTGGGCGTGGAGCATCTGGTCGCATTGGGTCACCAGCAAATCGCGCTGTTAGC
GGGCCCATTAAGTTCTGTCTCGGCGCGTCTGCGTCTGGCTGGCTGGCATAAATATCTCACTCGCAATCAA
ATTCAGCCGATAGCGGAACGGGAAGGCGACTGGAGTGCCATGTCCGGTTTTCAACAAACCATGCAAATGC
TGAATGAGGGCATCGTTCCCACTGCGATGCTGGTTGCCAACGATCAGATGGCGCTGGGCGCAATGCGCGC
CATTACCGAGTCCGGGCTGCGCGTTGGTGCGGATATCTCGGTAGTGGGATACGACGATACCGAAGACAGC
TCATGTTATATCCCGCCGTTAACCACCATCAAACAGGATTTTCGCCTGCTGGGGCAAACCAGCGTGGACC
GCTTGCTGCAACTCTCTCAGGGCCAGGCGGTGAAGGGCAATCAGCTGTTGCCCGTCTCACTGGTGAAAAG
AAAAACCACCCTGGCGCCCAATACGCAAACCGCCTCTCCCCGCGCGTTGGCCGATTCATTAATGCAGCTG
GCACGACAGGTTTCCCGACTGGAAAGCGGGCAGTGAGCGCAACGCAATTAATGTAAGTTAGCTCACTCAT
TAGGCACCGGGATCTCGACCGATGCCCTTGAGAGCCTTCAACCCAGTCAGCTCCTTCCGGTGGGCGCGGG
GCATGACTATCGTCGCCGCACTTATGACTGTCTTCTTTATCATGCAACTCGTAGGACAGGTGCCGGCAGC
GCTCTGGGTCATTTTCGGCGAGGACCGCTTTCGCTGGAGCGCGACGATGATCGGCCTGTCGCTTGCGGTA
TTCGGAATCTTGCACGCCCTCGCTCAAGCCTTCGTCACTGGTCCCGCCACCAAACGTTTCGGCGAGAAGC
AGGCCATTATCGCCGGCATGGCGGCCGACGCGCTGGGCTACGTCTTGCTGGCGTTCGCGACGCGAGGCTG
GATGGCCTTCCCCATTATGATTCTTCTCGCTTCCGGCGGCATCGGGATGCCCGCGTTGCAGGCCATGCTG
TCCAGGCAGGTAGATGACGACCATCAGGGACAGCTTCAAGGATCGCTCGCGGCTCTTACCAGCCTAACTT
CGATCACTGGACCGCTGATCGTCACGGCGATTTATGCCGCCTCGGCGAGCACATGGAACGGGTTGGCATG
GATTGTAGGCGCCGCCCTATACCTTGTCTGCCTCCCCGCGTTGCGTCGCGGTGCATGGAGCCGGGCCACC
TCGACCTGAATGGAAGCCGGCGGCACCTCGCTAACGGATTCACCACTCCAAGAATTGGAGCCAATCAATT
CTTGCGGAGAACTGTGAATGCGCAAACCAACCCTTGGCAGAACATATCCATCGCGTCCGCCATCTCCAGC
AGCCGCACGCGGCGCATCTCGGGCAGCGTTGGGTCCTGGCCACGGGTGCGCATGATCGTGCTCCTGTCGT
TGAGGACCCGGCTAGGCTGGCGGGGTTGCCTTACTGGTTAGCAGAATGAATCACCGATACGCGAGCGAAC
GTGAAGCGACTGCTGCTGCAAAACGTCTGCGACCTGAGCAACAACATGAATGGTCTTCGGTTTCCGTGTT
TCGTAAAGTCTGGAAACGCGGAAGTCAGCGCCCTGCACCATTATGTTCCGGATCTGCATCGCAGGATGCT
GCTGGCTACCCTGTGGAACACCTACATCTGTATTAACGAAGCGCTGGCATTGACCCTGAGTGATTTTTCT
CTGGTCCCGCCGCATCCATACCGCCAGTTGTTTACCCTCACAACGTTCCAGTAACCGGGCATGTTCATCA
TCAGTAACCCGTATCGTGAGCATCCTCTCTCGTTTCATCGGTATCATTACCCCCATGAACAGAAATCCCC
CTTACACGGAGGCATCAGTGACCAAACAGGAAAAAACCGCCCTTAACATGGCCCGCTTTATCAGAAGCCA
GACATTAACGCTTCTGGAGAAACTCAACGAGCTGGACGCGGATGAACAGGCAGACATCTGTGAATCGCTT
CACGACCACGCTGATGAGCTTTACCGCAGCTGCCTCGCGCGTTTCGGTGATGACGGTGAAAACCTCTGAC
ACATGCAGCTCCCGGAGACGGTCACAGCTTGTCTGTAAGCGGATGCCGGGAGCAGACAAGCCCGTCAGGG
CGCGTCAGCGGGTGTTGGCGGGTGTCGGGGCGCAGCCATGACCCAGTCACGTAGCGATAGCGGAGTGTAT
ACTGGCTTAACTATGCGGCATCAGAGCAGATTGTACTGAGAGTGCACCATATATGCGGTGTGAAATACCG
CACAGATGCGTAAGGAGAAAATACCGCATCAGGCGCTCTTCCGCTTCCTCGCTCACTGACTCGCTGCGCT
CGGTCGTTCGGCTGCGGCGAGCGGTATCAGCTCACTCAAAGGCGGTAATACGGTTATCCACAGAATCAGG
GGATAACGCAGGAAAGAACATGTGAGCAAAAGGCCAGCAAAAGGCCAGGAACCGTAAAAAGGCCGCGTTG
CTGGCGTTTTTCCATAGGCTCCGCCCCCCTGACGAGCATCACAAAAATCGACGCTCAAGTCAGAGGTGGC
GAAACCCGACAGGACTATAAAGATACCAGGCGTTTCCCCCTGGAAGCTCCCTCGTGCGCTCTCCTGTTCC
GACCCTGCCGCTTACCGGATACCTGTCCGCCTTTCTCCCTTCGGGAAGCGTGGCGCTTTCTCATAGCTCA
CGCTGTAGGTATCTCAGTTCGGTGTAGGTCGTTCGCTCCAAGCTGGGCTGTGTGCACGAACCCCCCGTTC
AGCCCGACCGCTGCGCCTTATCCGGTAACTATCGTCTTGAGTCCAACCCGGTAAGACACGACTTATCGCC
ACTGGCAGCAGCCACTGGTAACAGGATTAGCAGAGCGAGGTATGTAGGCGGTGCTACAGAGTTCTTGAAG
TGGTGGCCTAACTACGGCTACACTAGAAGGACAGTATTTGGTATCTGCGCTCTGCTGAAGCCAGTTACCT
TCGGAAAAAGAGTTGGTAGCTCTTGATCCGGCAAACAAACCACCGCTGGTAGCGGTGGTTTTTTTGTTTG
CAAGCAGCAGATTACGCGCAGAAAAAAAGGATCTCAAGAAGATCCTTTGATCTTTTCTACGGGGTCTGAC
GCTCAGTGGAACGAAAACTCACGTTAAGGGATTTTGGTCATGAGATTATCAAAAAGGATCTTCACCTAGA
TCCTTTTAAATTAAAAATGAAGTTTTAAATCAATCTAAAGTATATATGAGTAAACTTGGTCTGACAGTTA
CCAATGCTTAATCAGTGAGGCACCTATCTCAGCGATCTGTCTATTTCGTTCATCCATAGTTGCCTGACTC
CCCGTCGTGTAGATAACTACGATACGGGAGGGCTTACCATCTGGCCCCAGTGCTGCAATGATACCGCGAG
ACCCACGCTCACCGGCTCCAGATTTATCAGCAATAAACCAGCCAGCCGGAAGGGCCGAGCGCAGAAGTGG
TCCTGCAACTTTATCCGCCTCCATCCAGTCTATTAATTGTTGCCGGGAAGCTAGAGTAAGTAGTTCGCCA
GTTAATAGTTTGCGCAACGTTGTTGCCATTGCTGCAGGCATCGTGGTGTCACGCTCGTCGTTTGGTATGG
CTTCATTCAGCTCCGGTTCCCAACGATCAAGGCGAGTTACATGATCCCCCATGTTGTGCAAAAAAGCGGT
TAGCTCCTTCGGTCCTCCGATCGTTGTCAGAAGTAAGTTGGCCGCAGTGTTATCACTCATGGTTATGGCA
GCACTGCATAATTCTCTTACTGTCATGCCATCCGTAAGATGCTTTTCTGTGACTGGTGAGTACTCAACCA
AGTCATTCTGAGAATAGTGTATGCGGCGACCGAGTTGCTCTTGCCCGGCGTCAACACGGGATAATACCGC
GCCACATAGCAGAACTTTAAAAGTGCTCATCATTGGAAAACGTTCTTCGGGGCGAAAACTCTCAAGGATC
TTACCGCTGTTGAGATCCAGTTCGATGTAACCCACTCGTGCACCCAACTGATCTTCAGCATCTTTTACTT
TCACCAGCGTTTCTGGGTGAGCAAAAACAGGAAGGCAAAATGCCGCAAAAAAGGGAATAAGGGCGACACG
GAAATGTTGAATACTCATACTCTTCCTTTTTCAATATTATTGAAGCATTTATCAGGGTTATTGTCTCATG
AGCGGATACATATTTGAATGTATTTAGAAAAATAAACAAATAGGGGTTCCGCGCACATTTCCCCGAAAAG
TGCCACCTGACGTCTAAGAAACCATTATTATCATGACATTAACCTATAAAAATAGGCGTATCACGAGGCC
CTTTCGTCTTCAAGAA
Features (pLannotate 1.2.2; 21 found; start..end, strand, type, name):
     10..38      +  promoter       tet promoter: E. coli promoter for tetracycline efflux protein gene
     86..190     +  CDS            TcR (fragment): tetracycline efflux protein; tet; confers resistance to tetracycline
    213..260     -  terminator     T7 terminator: transcription terminator for bacteriophage T7 RNA polymerase
    268..317     -  CDS            SET1 (fragment): solubility-enhancement tag derived from T7 phage gene 10B
    357..938     -  CDS            ITPA: ITPA_HUMAN - Also known as C20orf37. Experimental evidence at protein level: Swiss-Prot protein existence level 1. Pyrophosphatase that hydrolyzes the non-canonical purine nucleotides inosine triphosphate (ITP), deoxyinosine triphosphate (dITP) as well as 2'-deoxy-N-6-hydroxylaminopurine triposphate (dHAPTP) and xanthosine 5'-triphosphate (XTP) to their respective monophosphate derivatives. The enzyme does not distinguish between the deoxy- and ribose forms. Probably excludes non-canonical purines from RNA and DNA precursor pools, thus preventing their incorporation into RNA and DNA and avoidi
    942..959     -  CDS            thrombin site: thrombin recognition and cleavage site
    970..986     -  CDS            capTEV™ (fragment): composite tag for in vivo biotinylation, TEV protease cleavage, and 6xHis tagging
   1005..1024    -  RBS            RBS (fragment): efficient ribosome binding site from bacteriophage T7 gene 10 (Olins and Rangwala, 1989)
   1044..1068    -  protein_bind   lac operator: The lac repressor binds to the lac operator to inhibit transcription in E. coli. This inhibition can be relieved by adding lactose or isopropyl-β-D-thiogalactopyranoside (IPTG). lac repressor encoded by lacI
   1069..1087    -  promoter       T7 promoter: promoter for bacteriophage T7 RNA polymerase
   1109..1388    +  CDS            TcR (fragment): tetracycline efflux protein; tet; confers resistance to tetracycline
   1396..1473    +  promoter       lacI promoter: lacI
   1474..2556    +  CDS            lacI: lac repressor; lacI; The lac repressor binds to the lac operator to inhibit transcription in E. coli. This inhibition can be relieved by adding lactose or isopropyl-β-D-thiogalactopyranoside (IPTG).
   2569..2590    +  protein_bind   CAP binding site: CAP binding activates transcription in the presence of cAMP. E. coli catabolite activator protein
   2605..3229    +  CDS            TcR (fragment): tetracycline efflux protein; tet; confers resistance to tetracycline
   3471..3851    -  CDS            YPB1_ECOLX: Protein predicted: Swiss-Prot protein existence level 4. From Escherichia coli.
   3868..4059    +  CDS            rop: Rop protein, which maintains plasmids at low copy number; rop
   4161..4303    +  misc_feature   bom: basis of mobility region from pBR322
   4489..5077    -  rep_origin     ori: high-copy-number ColE1/pMB1/pBR322/pUC origin of replication
   5248..6108    -  CDS            AmpR: β-lactamase; bla; confers resistance to ampicillin, carbenicillin, and related antibiotics
   6109..6213    -  promoter       AmpR promoter: bla
