[The description below was written by a language model from this plasmid's Addgene catalogue record and pLannotate feature annotations shown in this document.]
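Description:
pET15b-ITPA is a bacterial expression plasmid of about 6.3 kb, built on the pET-15b backbone, for producing and purifying human inosine triphosphate pyrophosphatase (ITPA) in E. coli. It replicates from a pBR322-type ColE1/pMB1 origin. The backbone also carries the rop gene and the bom region, consistent with the low copy number listed in the record. Selection is by ampicillin through the β-lactamase gene and its own promoter. The several tetracycline-resistance fragments and the tet promoter in the annotation are non-functional remnants of the pBR322 ancestry, not a usable marker.

The human ITPA coding sequence was cloned between NdeI and XhoI, downstream of a T7 promoter with an adjacent lac operator and the T7 gene 10 ribosome binding site, and is followed by the T7 terminator. The backbone supplies an N-terminal His tag, which the annotation software picks up as a fragment of a composite 6xHis-containing tag. A thrombin recognition site lies between the tag and ITPA, so the tag can be cleaved off after metal-affinity purification. A short annotated match to a T7 gene 10-derived solubility tag lies between the insert and the terminator and is probably just vector sequence. The plasmid-borne lacI gene provides lac repressor, which keeps expression off until IPTG is added. Transcription requires a host that supplies T7 RNA polymerase.

ITPA hydrolyses non-canonical purine nucleotides such as ITP, dITP and XTP to their monophosphates, which keeps them out of the nucleic acid precursor pools. The associated publication reports a crystal structure of the human enzyme, so the plasmid serves as a source of recombinant protein for structural and biochemical work.
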