Addgene plasmid #60824: pET15b-ITPA
Purpose: to purify human ITPA from bacteria
Depositing lab: Youri Pavlov. Depositing organization: University of Nebraska Medical Center. Publication: Structure of the orthorhombic form of human inosine triphosphate pyrophosphatase. Porta J, Kolar C, Kozmin SG, Pavlov YI, Borgstahl GE. Acta Crystallogr Sect F Struct Biol Cryst Commun. 2006 Nov 1;62(Pt 11):1076-81. Epub 2006 Oct 25. 10.1107/S1744309106041790 PubMed 17077483.
Backbone
  Vector backbone: pET-15b
  Backbone manufacturer: inosine triphosphate pyrophosphohydrolase
  Vector type: Bacterial Expression
Growth in bacteria
  Bacterial resistance: Ampicillin, 100 μg/mL
  Growth temperature: 37°C
  Growth strain: DH5alpha
  Copy number: Low Copy
Gene/Insert
  Gene/Insert name: ITPA (alt name: inosine triphosphate pyrophosphohydrolase)
  Species: H. sapiens (human)
  Entrez Gene: ITPA (a.k.a. C20orf37, DEE35, HLC14-06-P, ITPase, My049, NTPase, dJ794I6.3)
  Promoter: T7
  Tag / fusion protein: His (N terminal on backbone)
  Cloning method: Restriction Enzyme; 5′ cloning site NdeI (unknown if destroyed); 3′ cloning site XhoI (not destroyed)
  Sequencing primers: 5′ T7; 3′ T7 terminal
Terms and licenses: Academic/Nonprofit Terms; Industry Terms: Not Available to Industry
Depositor comments: Dr. Stas Kozmin (NIEHS) contributed to the creation of this plasmid.
How to cite: pET15b-ITPA was a gift from Youri Pavlov (Addgene plasmid # 60824 ; http://n2t.net/addgene:60824 ; RRID:Addgene_60824)
