>Addgene plasmid #60824 | pET15b-ITPA | addgene partial sequence | sequence record 100233 | T7 5'-TAATACGACTCACTATAGGG-3'
CCCTCTAGAAAATAATTTTGGTTTAACTTTAAGAAGGAGATATACCATGGGCAGCAGCCATCATCATCAT
CATCACAGCAGCGGCCTGGTGCCGCGCGGCAGCCATATGGCGGCCTCATTGGTGGGGAAGAAGATCGTGT
TTGTAACGGGGAACGCCAAGAAGCTGGAGGAGGTCGTTCAGATTCTAGGAGATAAGTTTCCATGCACTTT
GGTGGCACAGAAAATTGACCTGCCGGAGTACCAGGGGGAGCCGGATGAGATTTCCATACAGAAATGTCAG
GAGGCAGTTCGCCAGGTACAGGGGCCCGTGCTGGTTGAGGACACTTGTCTGTGCTTCAATGCCCTTGGAG
GGCTCCCCGGCCCCTACATAAAGTGGTTTCTGGAGAAGTTAAAGCCTGAAGGTCTCCACCAGCTCCTGGC
CGGGTTCGAGGACAAGTCAGCCTATGCGCTCTGCACGTTTGCACTCAGCACCGGGGACCCAAGCCAGCCC
GTGCGCCTGTTCAGGGGCCGGACCTCGGGCCGGATCGTGGCACCCAGAGGCTGCCAGGACTTTGGCTGGG
ACCCCTGCTTTCAGCCTGATGGATATGAGCAGACGTACGCAGAGATGCCTAAGGCGGAGAAGAACGCTGT
CTCCCATCGCTTCCGGGCCCTGCTGGAGCTGCAGGAGTACTTTGGCAGTTTGGCAGCTTGACTTCTGCAG
CTGGAGGAGCATATGCTCGAGGATCCGGCTGCTAACAAAGCCCGAAAGGAAGCTGAGTTGGCTGCTGCCA
CCGCTGAGCAATAACTAGCATAACCCCTTGGGGCCTCTAAACGGGTCTTGAGGGGTTTTTTGCTGAAAGG
AGGAACTATATCCGGATATCCCGCAAGAGGCCCGGCAGTACC
