>Addgene plasmid #60824 | pET15b-ITPA | addgene partial sequence | sequence record 100236 | T7term 5'-GCTAGTTATTGCTCAGCGG-3'
CTTTCGGGCTTTGTTAGCAGCCGGATCCTCGAGCATATGCTCCTCCAGCTGCAGAAGTCAAGCTGCCAAA
CTGCCAAAGTACTCCTGCAGCTCCAGCAGGGCCCGGAAGCGATGGGAGACAGCGTTCTTCTCCGCCTTAG
GCATCTCTGCGTACGTCTGCTCATATCCATCAGGCTGAAAGCAGGGGTCCCAGCCAAAGTCCTGGCAGCC
TCTGGGTGCCACGATCCGGCCCGAGGTCCGGCCCCTGAACAGGCGCACGGGCTGGCTTGGGTCCCCGGTG
CTGAGTGCAAACGTGCAGAGCGCATAGGCTGACTTGTCCTCGAACCCGGCCAGGAGCTGGTGGAGACCTT
CAGGCTTTAACTTCTCCAGAAACCACTTTATGTAGGGGCCGGGGAGCCCTCCAAGGGCATTGAAGCACAG
ACAAGTGTCCTCAACCAGCACGGGCCCCTGTACCTGGCGAACTGCCTCCTGACATTTCTGTATGGAAATC
TCATCCGGCTCCCCCTGGTACTCCGGCAGGTCAATTTTCTGTGCCACCAAAGTGCATGGAAACTTATCTC
CTAGAATCTGAACGACCTCCTCCAGCTTCTTGGCGTTCCCCGTTACAAACACGATCTTCTTCCCCACCAA
TGAGGCCGCCATATGGCTGCCGCGCGGCACCAGGCCGCTGCTGTGATGATGATGATGATGGCTGCTGCCC
ATGGTATATCTCCTTCTTAAAGTTAAACAAAATTATTTCTAGAGGGGAATTGTTATCCGCTCACAATTCC
CCTATAATGAGTCGTATTAAATTTCGCGGGATCGAGATCTCGATCCTCTACGCCGGACGCATCGTGG
